Addgene plasmid #193785: pGL4.0-TERT_-100_-79
Purpose: luciferase reporter for duplicated TERT promoter
Depositing lab: Joseph Costello. Depositing organization: University of California, San Francisco (UCSF). Publication: Conserved features of TERT promoter duplications reveal an activation mechanism that mimics hotspot mutations in cancer. Barger CJ, Suwala AK, Soczek KM, Wang AS, Kim MY, Hong C, Doudna JA, Chang SM, Phillips JJ, Solomon DA, Costello JF. Nat Commun. 2022 Sep 16;13(1):5430. doi: 10.1038/s41467-022-33099-x. PubMed 36114166.
Backbone
  Vector backbone: pGL4.0
  Backbone manufacturer: Promega
  Total vector size (bp): 4418
  Vector type: Mammalian Expression, Luciferase
Growth in bacteria
  Bacterial resistance: Ampicillin, 100 μg/mL
  Growth temperature: 37°C
  Growth strain: DH5alpha
  Copy number: Unknown
Gene/Insert
  Gene/Insert name: TERT promoter (alt name: telomerase reverse transcriptase)
  Species: H. sapiens (human)
  Entrez Gene: TERT (a.k.a. CMM9, DKCA2, DKCB4, EST2, PFBMFT1, TCS1, TP2, TRT, hEST2, hTRT)
  Promoter: TERT
  Cloning method: Unknown
  Sequencing primers: 5′ RVprimer3; 3′ Luc2-Rev
Terms and licenses: Academic/Nonprofit Terms; Industry Terms: Not Available to Industry
How to cite: pGL4.0-TERT_-100_-79 was a gift from Joseph Costello (Addgene plasmid # 193785 ; http://n2t.net/addgene:193785 ; RRID:Addgene_193785)
