[The description below was written by a language model from this plasmid's Addgene catalogue record and pLannotate feature annotations shown in this document.]
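Description:
pGL4.0-TERT_-100_-79 is a 4,418 bp mammalian luciferase reporter plasmid built on the Promega pGL4.0 backbone, a promoterless reporter vector into which a human TERT (telomerase reverse transcriptase) promoter fragment has been placed. It is propagated in E. coli through a high-copy ColE1/pUC-type origin and selected with ampicillin via the β-lactamase gene. No mammalian selection marker is annotated, so the plasmid is suited to transient transfection assays.

The reporter is the synthetic luc2 version of firefly luciferase, whose coding sequence spans the numbering origin of the sequence record and is terminated by an SV40 late polyadenylation signal. Upstream of the cloning region lie a synthetic poly(A) signal and an RNA polymerase II transcriptional pause site from the human α2 globin gene. These standard pGL4 elements block read-through transcription from the backbone, so luciferase output reflects the activity of the inserted promoter. The TERT promoter itself is not annotated in the feature table, but it presumably occupies the roughly 275 bp gap between the pause site and the start of luc2. The short large T antigen and tetracycline-resistance fragments called by the annotation software are likely incidental matches to backbone sequence rather than functional genes.

According to the record, the construct reports on a duplicated TERT promoter, and the name suggests that the duplication covers positions −100 to −79, although the exact boundaries and reference point are not given. The associated study concerns TERT promoter duplications that activate the promoter in a way resembling the hotspot mutations found in cancer. The plasmid would therefore typically be used to compare the transcriptional activity of this variant with that of other TERT promoter reporters.
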