Features (pLannotate 1.2.2; 9 found; start..end, strand, type, name):
   1672..1793    -  polyA_signal   SV40 poly(A) signal: SV40 polyadenylation signal
   1816..1884    -  CDS            large T antigen (fragment): large T antigen from SV40 (simian virus 40)
   1900..2032    +  CDS            TcR (fragment): tetracycline efflux protein; tet; confers resistance to tetracycline
   2212..2800    -  rep_origin     ori: high-copy-number ColE1/pMB1/pBR322/pUC origin of replication
   3000..3860    -  CDS            AmpR: β-lactamase confers resistance to ampicillin, carbenicillin, and related antibiotics
   3861..3902    -  promoter       AmpR promoter (fragment): bla
   3965..4013    +  polyA_signal   poly(A) signal: synthetic polyadenylation signal
   4027..4118    +  misc_feature   pause site: RNA polymerase II transcriptional pause signal from the human α2 globin gene
   4394..1628    +  CDS            luciferase (across the origin): firefly luciferase synthetic luc2 version of the luciferase gene
>Addgene plasmid #193785 | pGL4.0-TERT_-100_-79 | addgene full sequence | sequence record 378531 | Addgene NGS Result
AGGGCCCAGCGCCATTCTACCCACTCGAAGACGGGACCGCCGGCGAGCAGCTGCACAAAGCCATGAAGCG
CTACGCCCTGGTGCCCGGCACCATCGCCTTTACCGACGCACATATCGAGGTGGACATTACCTACGCCGAG
TACTTCGAGATGAGCGTTCGGCTGGCAGAAGCTATGAAGCGCTATGGGCTGAATACAAACCATCGGATCG
TGGTGTGCAGCGAGAATAGCTTGCAGTTCTTCATGCCCGTGTTGGGTGCCCTGTTCATCGGTGTGGCTGT
GGCCCCAGCTAACGACATCTACAACGAGCGCGAGCTGCTGAACAGCATGGGCATCAGCCAGCCCACCGTC
GTATTCGTGAGCAAGAAAGGGCTGCAAAAGATCCTCAACGTGCAAAAGAAGCTACCGATCATACAAAAGA
TCATCATCATGGATAGCAAGACCGACTACCAGGGCTTCCAAAGCATGTACACCTTCGTGACTTCCCATTT
GCCACCCGGCTTCAACGAGTACGACTTCGTGCCCGAGAGCTTCGACCGGGACAAAACCATCGCCCTGATC
ATGAACAGTAGTGGCAGTACCGGATTGCCCAAGGGCGTAGCCCTACCGCACCGCACCGCTTGTGTCCGAT
TCAGTCATGCCCGCGACCCCATCTTCGGCAACCAGATCATCCCCGACACCGCTATCCTCAGCGTGGTGCC
ATTTCACCACGGCTTCGGCATGTTCACCACGCTGGGCTACTTGATCTGCGGCTTTCGGGTCGTGCTCATG
TACCGCTTCGAGGAGGAGCTATTCTTGCGCAGCTTGCAAGACTATAAGATTCAATCTGCCCTGCTGGTGC
CCACACTATTTAGCTTCTTCGCTAAGAGCACTCTCATCGACAAGTACGACCTAAGCAACTTGCACGAGAT
CGCCAGCGGCGGGGCGCCGCTCAGCAAGGAGGTAGGTGAGGCCGTGGCCAAACGCTTCCACCTACCAGGC
ATCCGCCAGGGCTACGGCCTGACAGAAACAACCAGCGCCATTCTGATCACCCCCGAAGGGGACGACAAGC
CTGGCGCAGTAGGCAAGGTGGTGCCCTTCTTCGAGGCTAAGGTGGTGGACTTGGACACCGGTAAGACACT
GGGTGTGAACCAGCGCGGCGAGCTGTGCGTCCGTGGCCCCATGATCATGAGCGGCTACGTTAACAACCCC
GAGGCTACAAACGCTCTCATCGACAAGGACGGCTGGCTGCACAGCGGCGACATCGCCTACTGGGACGAGG
ACGAGCACTTCTTCATCGTGGACCGGCTGAAGAGCCTGATCAAATACAAGGGCTACCAGGTAGCCCCAGC
CGAACTGGAGAGCATCCTGCTGCAACACCCCAACATCTTCGACGCCGGGGTCGCCGGCCTGCCCGACGAC
GATGCCGGCGAGCTGCCCGCCGCAGTCGTCGTGCTGGAACACGGTAAAACCATGACCGAGAAGGAGATCG
TGGACTATGTGGCCAGCCAGGTTACAACCGCCAAGAAGCTGCGCGGTGGTGTTGTGTTCGTGGACGAGGT
GCCTAAAGGACTGACCGGCAAGTTGGACGCCCGCAAGATCCGCGAGATTCTCATTAAGGCCAAGAAGGGC
GGCAAGATCGCCGTGTAATAATTCTAGAGTCGGGGCGGCCGGCCGCTTCGAGCAGACATGATAAGATACA
TTGATGAGTTTGGACAAACCACAACTAGAATGCAGTGAAAAAAATGCTTTATTTGTGAAATTTGTGATGC
TATTGCTTTATTTGTAACCATTATAAGCTGCAATAAACAAGTTAACAACAACAATTGCATTCATTTTATG
TTTCAGGTTCAGGGGGAGGTGTGGGAGGTTTTTTAAAGCAAGTAAAACCTCTACAAATGTGGTAAAATCG
ATAAGGATCCGTCGACCGATGCCCTTGAGAGCCTTCAACCCAGTCAGCTCCTTCCGGTGGGCGCGGGGCA
TGACTATCGTCGCCGCACTTATGACTGTCTTCTTTATCATGCAACTCGTAGGACAGGTGCCGGCAGCGCT
CTTCCGCTTCCTCGCTCACTGACTCGCTGCGCTCGGTCGTTCGGCTGCGGCGAGCGGTATCAGCTCACTC
AAAGGCGGTAATACGGTTATCCACAGAATCAGGGGATAACGCAGGAAAGAACATGTGAGCAAAAGGCCAG
CAAAAGGCCAGGAACCGTAAAAAGGCCGCGTTGCTGGCGTTTTTCCATAGGCTCCGCCCCCCTGACGAGC
ATCACAAAAATCGACGCTCAAGTCAGAGGTGGCGAAACCCGACAGGACTATAAAGATACCAGGCGTTTCC
CCCTGGAAGCTCCCTCGTGCGCTCTCCTGTTCCGACCCTGCCGCTTACCGGATACCTGTCCGCCTTTCTC
CCTTCGGGAAGCGTGGCGCTTTCTCATAGCTCACGCTGTAGGTATCTCAGTTCGGTGTAGGTCGTTCGCT
CCAAGCTGGGCTGTGTGCACGAACCCCCCGTTCAGCCCGACCGCTGCGCCTTATCCGGTAACTATCGTCT
TGAGTCCAACCCGGTAAGACACGACTTATCGCCACTGGCAGCAGCCACTGGTAACAGGATTAGCAGAGCG
AGGTATGTAGGCGGTGCTACAGAGTTCTTGAAGTGGTGGCCTAACTACGGCTACACTAGAAGAACAGTAT
TTGGTATCTGCGCTCTGCTGAAGCCAGTTACCTTCGGAAAAAGAGTTGGTAGCTCTTGATCCGGCAAACA
AACCACCGCTGGTAGCGGTGGTTTTTTTGTTTGCAAGCAGCAGATTACGCGCAGAAAAAAAGGATCTCAA
GAAGATCCTTTGATCTTTTCTACGGGGTCTGACGCTCAGTGGAACGAAAACTCACGTTAAGGGATTTTGG
TCATGAGATTATCAAAAAGGATCTTCACCTAGATCCTTTTAAATTAAAAATGAAGTTTTAAATCAATCTA
AAGTATATATGAGTAAACTTGGTCTGACAGCGGCCGCAAATGCTAAACCACTGCAGTGGTTACCAGTGCT
TGATCAGTGAGGCACCGATCTCAGCGATCTGCCTATTTCGTTCGTCCATAGTGGCCTGACTCCCCGTCGT
GTAGATCACTACGATTCGTGAGGGCTTACCATCAGGCCCCAGCGCAGCAATGATGCCGCGAGAGCCGCGT
TCACCGGCCCCCGATTTGTCAGCAATGAACCAGCCAGCAGGGAGGGCCGAGCGAAGAAGTGGTCCTGCTA
CTTTGTCCGCCTCCATCCAGTCTATGAGCTGCTGTCGTGATGCTAGAGTAAGAAGTTCGCCAGTGAGTAG
TTTCCGAAGAGTTGTGGCCATTGCTACTGGCATCGTGGTATCACGCTCGTCGTTCGGTATGGCTTCGTTC
AACTCTGGTTCCCAGCGGTCAAGCCGGGTCACATGATCACCCATATTATGAAGAAATGCAGTCAGCTCCT
TAGGGCCTCCGATCGTTGTCAGAAGTAAGTTGGCCGCGGTGTTGTCGCTCATGGTAATGGCAGCACTACA
CAATTCTCTTACCGTCATGCCATCCGTAAGATGCTTTTCCGTGACCGGCGAGTACTCAACCAAGTCGTTT
TGTGAGTAGTGTATACGGCGACCAAGCTGCTCTTGCCCGGCGTCTATACGGGACAACACCGCGCCACATA
GCAGTACTTTGAAAGTGCTCATCATCGGGAATCGTTCTTCGGGGCGGAAAGACTCAAGGATCTTGCCGCT
ATTGAGATCCAGTTCGATATAGCCCACTCTTGCACCCAGTTGATCTTCAGCATCTTTTACTTTCACCAGC
GTTTCGGGGTGTGCAAAAACAGGCAAGCAAAATGCCGCAAAGAAGGGAATGAGTGCGACACGAAAATGTT
GGATGCTCATACTCGTCCTTTTTCAATATTATTGAAGCATTTATCAGGGTTACTAGTACGTCTCTCAAGG
ATAAGTAAGTAATATTAAGGTACGGGAGGTATTGGACAGGCCGCAATAAAATATCTTTATTTTCATTACA
TCTGTGTGTTGGTTTTTTGTGTGAATCGATAGTACTAACATACGCTCTCCATCAAAACAAAACGAAACAA
AACAAACTAGCAAAATAGGCTGTCCCCAGTGCAAGTGCAGGTGCCAGAACATTTCTCTGGCCTAACTGGC
CGGTACCTGAGCTCGCTAGCCTCGAGTCCTGCCCCTTCACCTTCCAGCTCCGCCTCCTCCGCGCGGACCC
CGCCCCGTCCCGACCCCTCCCGGGTCCCCGGCCCAGCCCCCTCCGGGCCCTCCCAGCCCCTCCCCTTCCT
TTCCGCGGCCCCGCCCCTTCCTTTCCGCGGCCCCGCCCTCTCCTCGCGGCGCGAGTTTCAGGCAGCGCTG
GATCTGGCCTCGGCGGCCAAGCTTGGCAATCCGGTACTGTTGGTAAAGCCACCATGGAAGATGCCAAAAA
CATTAAGA
